Addgene plasmid #96991: pMDC32-FIT2-FLL[157-159]AAA
Purpose: Express mouse FIT2 gene in plants.
Depositing lab: Kent Chapman. Depositing organization: University of North Texas. Publication: Mouse fat storage-inducing transmembrane protein 2 (FIT2) promotes lipid droplet accumulation in plants. Cai Y, McClinchie E, Price A, Nguyen TN, Gidda SK, Watt SC, Yurchenko O, Park S, Sturtevant D, Mullen RT, Dyer JM, Chapman KD. Plant Biotechnol J. 2016 Dec 17. doi: 10.1111/pbi.12678. PubMed 27987528.
Backbone
  Vector backbone: pMDC32
  Backbone size w/o insert (bp): 11752
  Vector type: Plant Expression
  Selectable markers: Hygromycin
Growth in bacteria
  Bacterial resistance: Kanamycin, 50 μg/mL
  Growth temperature: 37°C
  Growth strain: DH5alpha
  Copy number: High Copy
Gene/Insert
  Gene/Insert name: MmFIT2
  Species: M. musculus (mouse)
  Insert size (bp): 789
  Mutation: Amino acid residues 157-159 were mutated (FLL[157-159]AAA). Mutations E2D and I130V also present (see depositor comments below)
  Entrez Gene: Fitm2 (a.k.a. D930001I22Rik, Fit2)
  Promoter: 35S
  Cloning method: Restriction Enzyme; 5′ cloning site AscI (not destroyed); 3′ cloning site PacI (not destroyed)
Terms and licenses: Academic/Nonprofit Terms; Industry Terms: Not Available to Industry
Depositor comments: The sequences and maps of pMDC vectors can be obtained from the following website. http://www.botinst.uzh.ch/en/research/development/grossnik/vectors/MarkdGatewayVectors.html Please note that mutations E2D and I130V in FIT2 were found during Addgene's quality control process. The depositor noted that these mutations do NOT affect plasmid function.
How to cite: pMDC32-FIT2-FLL[157-159]AAA was a gift from Kent Chapman (Addgene plasmid # 96991 ; http://n2t.net/addgene:96991 ; RRID:Addgene_96991)
