[The description below was written by a language model from this plasmid's Addgene catalogue record and pLannotate feature annotations shown in this document.]
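Description:
pMDC32-FIT2-FLL[157-159]AAA is a plant expression binary vector built on the pMDC32 backbone, designed for Agrobacterium-mediated T-DNA delivery of a mutant mouse FIT2 (fat storage-inducing transmembrane protein 2, Fitm2) coding sequence into plant cells. The roughly 12.2 kb plasmid carries a ColE1/pMB1-type origin with a pBR322 bom site for propagation in E. coli, together with the pVS1 oriV, RepA and StaA functions that support replication and stable maintenance in Agrobacterium. Bacterial selection is by kanamycin (aphA-3-type KanR). The sequenced record also shows an IS5 transposase (insH) annotation in the backbone between KanR and the origin. This suggests an insertion sequence element is present there, although the record does not comment on it.

Between the nopaline-type right and left T-DNA border repeats lie two cassettes. The first places the 789 bp MmFIT2 open reading frame, cloned between AscI and PacI sites, under an enhanced CaMV 35S promoter with a duplicated enhancer and upstream of the NOS terminator. A residual attR2 site from the original Gateway cassette of pMDC32 remains downstream of the insert. The second cassette uses another enhanced 35S promoter to drive hygromycin B phosphotransferase with a CaMV poly(A) signal, which allows hygromycin selection of transformed plant tissue. The FIT2 insert has residues 157–159 changed from FLL to AAA. Repository sequencing also found E2D and I130V substitutions, which the depositor reports do not affect function. The construct is used to express this FIT2 variant in plants, in work on how mouse FIT2 promotes lipid droplet accumulation in plants. The record does not state the specific effect expected of the FLL-to-AAA substitution.
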