Features (pLannotate 1.2.2; 27 found; start..end, strand, type, name):
     22..42      -  misc_feature   MCS (fragment): pUC18/19 multiple cloning site
    117..788     +  promoter       CaMV 35S promoter (enhanced): cauliflower mosaic virus 35S promoter with a duplicated enhancer region
    790..816     -  misc_feature   MCS (fragment): pUC18/19 multiple cloning site
    842..1627    +  CDS            Fitm2: FITM2_MOUSE - Also known as Fit2 From Mus musculus (Mouse).
   1639..1763    -  protein_bind   attR2: mutant version of attR; recombination site for the Gateway® LR reaction LR Clonase™
   1781..1816    -  misc_feature   MCS (fragment): pBluescript multiple cloning site
   1827..2079    +  terminator     NOS terminator: nopaline synthase terminator and poly(A) signal
   2118..2140    -  protein_bind   lac operator (fragment): The lac repressor binds to the lac operator to inhibit transcription in E. coli. This inhibition can be relieved by adding lactose or isopropyl-β-D-thiogalactopyranoside (IPTG). lac repressor encoded by lacI
   2144..2174    -  promoter       lac promoter: promoter for the E. coli lac operon
   2189..2210    -  protein_bind   CAP binding site: CAP binding activates transcription in the presence of cAMP. E. coli catabolite activator protein
   2223..2311    -  CDS            lacI (fragment): lac repressor; lacI; The lac repressor binds to the lac operator to inhibit transcription in E. coli. This inhibition can be relieved by adding lactose or isopropyl-β-D-thiogalactopyranoside (IPTG).
   2401..3077    +  promoter       CaMV 35S promoter (enhanced): cauliflower mosaic virus 35S promoter with a duplicated enhancer region
   3144..4169    +  CDS            HygR: hygromycin B phosphotransferase confers resistance to hygromycin
   4210..4384    +  polyA_signal   CaMV poly(A) signal: cauliflower mosaic virus polyadenylation signal
   4462..4486    -  misc_feature   LB T-DNA repeat: left border repeat from nopaline C58 T-DNA
   4911..5705    +  CDS            KanR: aminoglycoside phosphotransferase; aphA-3; confers resistance to kanamycin
   5862..6839    -  CDS            insH10 (sequence withheld): INH10_ECOLI - Protein inferred from homology: Swiss-Prot protein existence level 3. Involved in the transposition of the insertion sequence IS5. From Escherichia coli (strain K12).
   6838..6906    +  CDS            yghO (fragment) (sequence partly withheld): YGHO_ECOLI - Experimental evidence at transcript level: Swiss-Prot protein existence level 2. From Escherichia coli (strain K12).
   6991..7579    +  rep_origin     ori: high-copy-number ColE1/pMB1/pBR322/pUC origin of replication
   7765..7905    -  misc_feature   bom: basis of mobility region from pBR322
   8007..8046    -  CDS            rop (fragment): Rop protein, which maintains plasmids at low copy number; rop
   8249..8443    -  rep_origin     pVS1 oriV: origin of replication for the Pseudomonas plasmid pVS1 (Heeb et al., 2000)
   8509..9582    -  CDS            pVS1 RepA: replication protein from the Pseudomonas plasmid pVS1 (Heeb et al., 2000)
  10011..10640   -  CDS            pVS1 StaA: stability protein from the Pseudomonas plasmid pVS1 (Heeb et al., 2000)
  11200..11601   -  CDS            Y4CG_SINFN (fragment): Protein inferred from homology: Swiss-Prot protein existence level 3. From Sinorhizobium fredii (strain NBRC 101917 / NGR234).
  11941..11965   -  misc_feature   RB T-DNA repeat: right border repeat from nopaline C58 T-DNA
  12031..19      -  CDS            lacZα (fragment) (across the origin): LacZα fragment of β-galactosidase; lacZ fragment
>Addgene plasmid #96991 | pMDC32-FIT2-FLL[157-159]AAA | addgene full sequence | sequence record 189311 | Addgene NGS Result
TGTAAAACGACGGCCAGTGCCAAGCTTGCATGCCTGCAGGTCAACATGGTGGAGCACGACACACTTGTCT
ACTCCAAAAATATCAAAGATACAGTCTCAGAAGACCAAAGGGCAATTGAGACTTTTCAACAAAGGGTAAT
ATCCGGAAACCTCCTCGGATTCCATTGCCCAGCTATCTGTCACTTTATTGTGAAGATAGTGGAAAAGGAA
GGTGGCTCCTACAAATGCCATCATTGCGATAAAGGAAAGGCCATCGTTGAAGATGCCTCTGCCGACAGTG
GTCCCAAAGATGGACCCCCACCCACGAGGAGCATCGTGGAAAAAGAAGACGTTCCAACCACGTCTTCAAA
GCAAGTGGATTGATGTGATAACATGGTGGAGCACGACACACTTGTCTACTCCAAAAATATCAAAGATACA
GTCTCAGAAGACCAAAGGGCAATTGAGACTTTTCAACAAAGGGTAATATCCGGAAACCTCCTCGGATTCC
ATTGCCCAGCTATCTGTCACTTTATTGTGAAGATAGTGGAAAAGGAAGGTGGCTCCTACAAATGCCATCA
TTGCGATAAAGGAAAGGCCATCGTTGAAGATGCCTCTGCCGACAGTGGTCCCAAAGATGGACCCCCACCC
ACGAGGAGCATCGTGGAAAAAGAAGACGTTCCAACCACGTCTTCAAAGCAAGTGGATTGATGTGATATCT
CCACTGACGTAAGGGATGACGCACAATCCCACTATCCTTCGCAAGACCCTTCCTCTATATAAGGAAGTTC
ATTTCATTTGGAGAGGACCTCGACTCTAGAGGATCCCCGGGTACCGGGCCCCCCCTCGAGGCGCGCCCAC
CATGGATCACCTGGAGCGCTGCGCGTGGTTTCTCCGCGGGACGCTGGTGAGGGCGACGGTGCGGCGCCAC
CTGCCCTGGGCGCTGGTGGCCGCCATGCTGGCGGGCTCGGTCGTCAAGGAGCTGTCCCCGCTGCCCGAGA
GCTACCTCAGCAACAAGCGCAACGTCCTCAACGTGTATTTTGTTAAATTGGCCTGGGCCTGGACAGTCTG
TCTCCTCCTGCCTTTCATTGCCCTTACCAACTACCACCTGACGGGCAAGACCAGCCTGGTCCTGCGGCGG
TTGAGCACCCTCCTCGTGGGCACAGCCATCTGGTATATCTGCACAGCCCTCTTCTCCAACATTGAGCACT
ATACAGGCAGCTGCTACCAGTCCCCGGCCCTGGAGGGCGTCAGACAGGAGCATCGCAGCAAGCAGCAGTG
CCACCGGGAAGGGGGCTTCTGGCATGGCTTTGACATCTCGGGCCACTCCGCAGCAGCAACCTTCTGTGCG
CTCATGATTGTGGAAGAGATGGCCGTGCTGCATGAGGTGAAGACGGACCGCGGCCACCACCTCCATGCCG
CCATCACCACCCTGGTTGTCGCCCTGGGTTTCCTGACCTTCATCTGGGTGTGGATGTTTCTGTGCACAGC
CGTTTATTTCCACGACTTGACCCAGAAAGTGTTCGGCACCATGTTTGGTTTGTTGGGCTGGTACGGAACA
TATGGGTATTGGTATCTGAAGTCTTTCTCTCCAGGACTTCCTCCCCAGAGTTGTAGTTTGACTTTGAAGC
GAGATACTTACAAGAAATGAACGTCGACCATAGTGACTGGATATGTTGTGTTTTACAGTATTATGTAGTC
TGTTTTTTATGCAAAATCTAATTTAATATATTGATATTTATATCATTTTACGTTTCTCGTTCAGCTTTCT
TGTACAAAGTGGTTCGATAATTCTTAATTAACTAGTTCTAGAGCGGCCGCCACCGCGGTGGAGCTCGAAT
TTCCCCGATCGTTCAAACATTTGGCAATAAAGTTTCTTAAGATTGAATCCTGTTGCCGGTCTTGCGATGA
TTATCATATAATTTCTGTTGAATTACGTTAAGCATGTAATAATTAACATGTAATGCATGACGTTATTTAT
GAGATGGGTTTTTATGATTAGAGTCCCGCAATTATACATTTAATACGCGATAGAAAACAAAATATAGCGC
GCAAACTAGGATAAATTATCGCGCGCGGTGTCATCTATGTTACTAGATCGGGAATTCGTAATCATGTCAT
AGCTGTTTCCTGTGTGAAATTGTTATCCGCTCACAATTCCACACAACATACGAGCCGGAAGCATAAAGTG
TAAAGCCTGGGGTGCCTAATGAGTGAGCTAACTCACATTAATTGCGTTGCGCTCACTGCCCGCTTTCCAG
TCGGGAAACCTGTCGTGCCAGCTGCATTAATGAATCGGCCAACGCGCGGGGAGAGGCGGTTTGCGTATTG
GCTAGAGCAGCTTGCCAACATGGTGGAGCACGACACTCTCGTCTACTCCAAGAATATCAAAGATACAGTC
TCAGAAGACCAAAGGGCTATTGAGACTTTTCAACAAAGGGTAATATCGGGAAACCTCCTCGGATTCCATT
GCCCAGCTATCTGTCACTTCATCAAAAGGACAGTAGAAAAGGAAGGTGGCACCTACAAATGCCATCATTG
CGATAAAGGAAAGGCTATCGTTCAAGATGCCTCTGCCGACAGTGGTCCCAAAGATGGACCCCCACCCACG
AGGAGCATCGTGGAAAAAGAAGACGTTCCAACCACGTCTTCAAAGCAAGTGGATTGATGTGAACATGGTG
GAGCACGACACTCTCGTCTACTCCAAGAATATCAAAGATACAGTCTCAGAAGACCAAAGGGCTATTGAGA
CTTTTCAACAAAGGGTAATATCGGGAAACCTCCTCGGATTCCATTGCCCAGCTATCTGTCACTTCATCAA
AAGGACAGTAGAAAAGGAAGGTGGCACCTACAAATGCCATCATTGCGATAAAGGAAAGGCTATCGTTCAA
GATGCCTCTGCCGACAGTGGTCCCAAAGATGGACCCCCACCCACGAGGAGCATCGTGGAAAAAGAAGACG
TTCCAACCACGTCTTCAAAGCAAGTGGATTGATGTGATATCTCCACTGACGTAAGGGATGACGCACAATC
CCACTATCCTTCGCAAGACCCTTCCTCTATATAAGGAAGTTCATTTCATTTGGAGAGGACACGCTGAAAT
CACCAGTCTCTCTCTACAAATCTATCTCTCTCGAGCTTTCGCAGATCCGGGGGGCAATGAGATATGAAAA
AGCCTGAACTCACCGCGACGTCTGTCGAGAAGTTTCTGATCGAAAAGTTCGACAGCGTCTCCGACCTGAT
GCAGCTCTCGGAGGGCGAAGAATCTCGTGCTTTCAGCTTCGATGTAGGAGGGCGTGGATATGTCCTGCGG
GTAAATAGCTGCGCCGATGGTTTCTACAAAGATCGTTATGTTTATCGGCACTTTGCATCGGCCGCGCTCC
CGATTCCGGAAGTGCTTGACATTGGGGAGTTTAGCGAGAGCCTGACCTATTGCATCTCCCGCCGTTCACA
GGGTGTCACGTTGCAAGACCTGCCTGAAACCGAACTGCCCGCTGTTCTACAACCGGTCGCGGAGGCTATG
GATGCGATCGCTGCGGCCGATCTTAGCCAGACGAGCGGGTTCGGCCCATTCGGACCGCAAGGAATCGGTC
AATACACTACATGGCGTGATTTCATATGCGCGATTGCTGATCCCCATGTGTATCACTGGCAAACTGTGAT
GGACGACACCGTCAGTGCGTCCGTCGCGCAGGCTCTCGATGAGCTGATGCTTTGGGCCGAGGACTGCCCC
GAAGTCCGGCACCTCGTGCACGCGGATTTCGGCTCCAACAATGTCCTGACGGACAATGGCCGCATAACAG
CGGTCATTGACTGGAGCGAGGCGATGTTCGGGGATTCCCAATACGAGGTCGCCAACATCTTCTTCTGGAG
GCCGTGGTTGGCTTGTATGGAGCAGCAGACGCGCTACTTCGAGCGGAGGCATCCGGAGCTTGCAGGATCG
CCACGACTCCGGGCGTATATGCTCCGCATTGGTCTTGACCAACTCTATCAGAGCTTGGTTGACGGCAATT
TCGATGATGCAGCTTGGGCGCAGGGTCGATGCGACGCAATCGTCCGATCCGGAGCCGGGACTGTCGGGCG
TACACAAATCGCCCGCAGAAGCGCGGCCGTCTGGACCGATGGCTGTGTAGAAGTACTCGCCGATAGTGGA
AACCGACGCCCCAGCACTCGTCCGAGGGCAAAGAAATAGAGTAGATGCCGACCGGGATCTGTCGATCGAC
AAGCTCGAGTTTCTCCATAATAATGTGTGAGTAGTTCCCAGATAAGGGAATTAGGGTTCCTATAGGGTTT
CGCTCATGTGTTGAGCATATAAGAAACCCTTAGTATGTATTTGTATTTGTAAAATACTTCTATCAATAAA
ATTTCTAATTCCTAAAACCAAAATCCAGTACTAAAATCCAGATCCCCCGAATTAATTCGGCGTTAATTCA
GTACATTAAAAACGTCCGCAATGTGTTATTAAGTTGTCTAAGCGTCAATTTGTTTACACCACAATATATC
CTGCCACCAGCCAGCCAACAGCTCCCCGACCGGCAGCTCGGCACAAAATCACCACTCGATACAGGCAGCC
CATCAGTCCGGGACGGCGTCAGCGGGAGAGCCGTTGTAAGGCGGCAGACTTTGCTCATGTTACCGATGCT
ATTCGGAAGAACGGCAACTAAGCTGCCGGGTTTGAAACACGGATGATCTCGCGGAGGGTAGCATGTTGAT
TGTAACGATGACAGAGCGTTGCTGCCTGTGATCACCGCGGTTTCAAAATCGGCTCCGTCGATACTATGTT
ATACGCCAACTTTGAAAACAACTTTGAAAAAGCTGTTTTCTGGTATTTAAGGTTTTAGAATGCAAGGAAC
AGTGAATTGGAGTTCGTCTTGTTATAATTAGCTTCTTGGGGTATCTTTAAATACTGTAGAAAAGAGGAAG
GAAATAATAAATGGCTAAAATGAGAATATCACCGGAATTGAAAAAACTGATCGAAAAATACCGCTGCGTA
AAAGATACGGAAGGAATGTCTCCTGCTAAGGTATATAAGCTGGTGGGAGAAAATGAAAACCTATATTTAA
AAATGACGGACAGCCGGTATAAAGGGACCACCTATGATGTGGAACGGGAAAAGGACATGATGCTATGGCT
GGAAGGAAAGCTGCCTGTTCCAAAGGTCCTGCACTTTGAACGGCATGATGGCTGGAGCAATCTGCTCATG
AGTGAGGCCGATGGCGTCCTTTGCTCGGAAGAGTATGAAGATGAACAAAGCCCTGAAAAGATTATCGAGC
TGTATGCGGAGTGCATCAGGCTCTTTCACTCCATCGACATATCGGATTGTCCCTATACGAATAGCTTAGA
CAGCCGCTTAGCCGAATTGGATTACTTACTGAATAACGATCTGGCCGATGTGGATTGCGAAAACTGGGAA
GAAGACACTCCATTTAAAGATCCGCGCGAGCTGTATGATTTTTTAAAGACGGAAAAGCCCGAAGAGGAAC
TTGTCTTTTCCCACGGCGACCTGGGAGACAGCAACATCTTTGTGAAAGATGGCAAAGTAAGTGGCTTTAT
TGATCTTGGGAGAAGCGGCAGGGCGGACAAGTGGTATGACATTGCCTTCTGCGTCCGGTCGATCAGGGAG
GATATCGGGGAAGAACAGTATGTCGAGCTATTTTTTGACTTACTGGGGATCAAGCCTGATTGGGAGAAAA
TAAAATATTATATTTTACTGGATGAATTGTTTTAGTACCTAGGGAAGGTGCGAATAAGCGGGGAAATTCT
TCTCGGCTGACTCAGTCATTTCATTTCTTCATGTTTGAGCCGATTTTTTCTCCCGTAAATGCCTTGAATC
AGCCTATTTAGACCGTTTCTTCGCCATTTAAGGCGTTATCCCCAGTTTTTA
[978 nt withheld, positions 5862-6839]
GATGAACCCTGTTCTATGGCTCCAGATGACAAACATGATCTCATATCAGGGACTTGTTCGCACCTTCCCT
AGAATGCATGACCAAAATCCCTTAACGTGAGTTTTCGTTCCACTGAGCGTCAGACCCCGTAGAAAAGATC
AAAGGATCTTCTTGAGATCCTTTTTTTCTGCGCGTAATCTGCTGCTTGCAAACAAAAAAACCACCGCTAC
CAGCGGTGGTTTGTTTGCCGGATCAAGAGCTACCAACTCTTTTTCCGAAGGTAACTGGCTTCAGCAGAGC
GCAGATACCAAATACTGTCCTTCTAGTGTAGCCGTAGTTAGGCCACCACTTCAAGAACTCTGTAGCACCG
CCTACATACCTCGCTCTGCTAATCCTGTTACCAGTGGCTGCTGCCAGTGGCGATAAGTCGTGTCTTACCG
GGTTGGACTCAAGACGATAGTTACCGGATAAGGCGCAGCGGTCGGGCTGAACGGGGGGTTCGTGCACACA
GCCCAGCTTGGAGCGAACGACCTACACCGAACTGAGATACCTACAGCGTGAGCTATGAGAAAGCGCCACG
CTTCCCGAAGGGAGAAAGGCGGACAGGTATCCGGTAAGCGGCAGGGTCGGAACAGGAGAGCGCACGAGGG
AGCTTCCAGGGGGAAACGCCTGGTATCTTTATAGTCCTGTCGGGTTTCGCCACCTCTGACTTGAGCGTCG
ATTTTTGTGATGCTCGTCAGGGGGGCGGAGCCTATGGAAAAACGCCAGCAACGCGGCCTTTTTACGGTTC
CTGGCCTTTTGCTGGCCTTTTGCTCACATGTTCTTTCCTGCGTTATCCCCTGATTCTGTGGATAACCGTA
TTACCGCCTTTGAGTGAGCTGATACCGCTCGCCGCAGCCGAACGACCGAGCGCAGCGAGTCAGTGAGCGA
GGAAGCGGAAGAGCGCCTGATGCGGTATTTTCTCCTTACGCATCTGTGCGGTATTTCACACCGCATATGG
TGCACTCTCAGTACAATCTGCTCTGATGCCGCATAGTTAAGCCAGTATACACTCCGCTATCGCTACGTGA
CTGGGTCATGGCTGCGCCCCGACACCCGCCAACACCCGCTGACGCGCCCTGACGGGCTTGTCTGCTCCCG
GCATCCGCTTACAGACAAGCTGTGACCGTCTCCGGGAGCTGCATGTGTCAGAGGTTTTCACCGTCATCAC
CGAAACGCGCGAGGCAGGGTGCCTTGATGTGGGCGCCGGCGGTCGAGTGGCGACGGCGCGGCTTGTCCGC
GCCCTGGTAGATTGCCTGGCCGTAGGCCAGCCATTTTTGAGCGGCCAGCGGCCGCGATAGGCCGACGCGA
AGCGGCGGGGCGTAGGGAGCGCAGCGACCGAAGGGTAGGCGCTTTTTGCAGCTCTTCGGCTGTGCGCTGG
CCAGACAGTTATGCACAGGCCAGGCGGGTTTTAAGAGTTTTAATAAGTTTTAAAGAGTTTTAGGCGGAAA
AATCGCCTTTTTTCTCTTTTATATCAGTCACTTACATGTGTGACCGGTTCCCAATGTACGGCTTTGGGTT
CCCAATGTACGGGTTCCGGTTCCCAATGTACGGCTTTGGGTTCCCAATGTACGTGCTATCCACAGGAAAG
AGACCTTTTCGACCTTTTTCCCCTGCTAGGGCAATTTGCCCTAGCATCTGCTCCGTACATTAGGAACCGG
CGGATGCTTCGCCCTCGATCAGGTTGCGGTAGCGCATGACTAGGATCGGGCCAGCCTGCCCCGCCTCCTC
CTTCAAATCGTACTCCGGCAGGTCATTTGACCCGATCAGCTTGCGCACGGTGAAACAGAACTTCTTGAAC
TCTCCGGCGCTGCCACTGCGTTCGTAGATCGTCTTGAACAACCATCTGGCTTCTGCCTTGCCTGCGGCGC
GGCGTGCCAGGCGGTAGAGAAAACGGCCGATGCCGGGATCGATCAAAAAGTAATCGGGGTGAACCGTCAG
CACGTCCGGGTTCTTGCCTTCTGTGATCTCGCGGTACATCCAATCAGCTAGCTCGATCTCGATGTACTCC
GGCCGCCCGGTTTCGCTCTTTACGATCTTGTAGCGGCTAATCAAGGCTTCACCCTCGGATACCGTCACCA
GGCGGCCGTTCTTGGCCTTCTTCGTACGCTGCATGGCAACGTGCGTGGTGTTTAACCGAATGCAGGTTTC
TACCAGGTCGTCTTTCTGCTTTCCGCCATCGGCTCGCCGGCAGAACTTGAGTACGTCCGCAACGTGTGGA
CGGAACACGCGGCCGGGCTTGTCTCCCTTCCCTTCCCGGTATCGGTTCATGGATTCGGTTAGATGGGAAA
CCGCCATCAGTACCAGGTCGTAATCCCACACACTGGCCATGCCGGCCGGCCCTGCGGAAACCTCTACGTG
CCCGTCTGGAAGCTCGTAGCGGATCACCTCGCCAGCTCGTCGGTCACGCTTCGACAGACGGAAAACGGCC
ACGTCCATGATGCTGCGACTATCGCGGGTGCCCACGTCATAGAGCATCGGAACGAAAAAATCTGGTTGCT
CGTCGCCCTTGGGCGGCTTCCTAATCGACGGCGCACCGGCTGCCGGCGGTTGCCGGGATTCTTTGCGGAT
TCGATCAGCGGCCGCTTGCCACGATTCACCGGGGCGTGCTTCTGCCTCGATGCGTTGCCGCTGGGCGGCC
TGCGCGGCCTTCAACTTCTCCACCAGGTCATCACCCAGCGCCGCGCCGATTTGTACCGGGCCGGATGGTT
TGCGACCGCTCACGCCGATTCCTCGGGCTTGGGGGTTCCAGTGCCATTGCAGGGCCGGCAGGCAACCCAG
CCGCTTACGCCTGGCCAACCGCCCGTTCCTCCACACATGGGGCATTCCACGGCGTCGGTGCCTGGTTGTT
CTTGATTTTCCATGCCGCCTCCTTTAGCCGCTAAAATTCATCTACTCATTTATTCATTTGCTCATTTACT
CTGGTAGCTGCGCGATGTATTCAGATAGCAGCTCGGTAATGGTCTTGCCTTGGCGTACCGCGTACATCTT
CAGCTTGGTGTGATCCTCCGCCGGCAACTGAAAGTTGACCCGCTTCATGGCTGGCGTGTCTGCCAGGCTG
GCCAACGTTGCAGCCTTGCTGCTGCGTGCGTTCGGACGGCCGGCACTTAGCGTGTTTGTGCTTTTGCTCA
TTTTCTCTTTACCTCATTAACTCAAATGAGTTTTGATTTAATTTCAGCGGCCAGCGCCTGGACCTCGCGG
GCAGCGTCGCCCTCGGGTTCTGATTCAAGAACGGTTGTGCCGGCGGCGGCAGTGCCTGGGTAGCTCACGC
GCTGCGTGATACGGGACTCAAGAATGGGCAGCTCGTACCCGGCCAGCGCCTCGGCAACCTCACCGCCGAT
GCGCGTGCCTTTGATCGCCCGCGACACGACAAAGGCCGCTTGTAGCCTTCCATCCGTGACCTCAATGCGC
TGCTTAACCAGCTCCACCAGGTCGGCGGTGGCCCATATGTCGTAAGGGCTTGGCTGCACCGGAATCAGCA
CGAAGTCGGCTGCCTTGATCGCGGACACAGCCAAGTCCGCCGCCTGGGGCGCTCCGTCGATCACTACGAA
GTCGCGCCGGCCGATGGCCTTCACGTCGCGGTCAATCGTCGGGCGGTCGATGCCGACAACGGTTAGCGGT
TGATCTTCCCGCACGGCCGCCCAATCGCGGGCACTGCCCTGGGGATCGGAATCGACTAACAGAACATCGG
CCCCGGCGAGTTGCAGGGCGCGGGCTAGATGGGTTGCGATGGTCGTCTTGCCTGACCCGCCTTTCTGGTT
AAGTACAGCGATAACCTTCATGCGTTCCCCTTGCGTATTTGTTTATTTACTCATCGCATCATATACGCAG
CGACCGCATGACGCAAGCTGTTTTACTCAAATACACATCACCTTTTTAGACGGCGGCGCTCGGTTTCTTC
AGCGGCCAAGCTGGCCGGCCAGGCCGCCAGCTTGGCATCAGACAAACCGGCCAGGATTTCATGCAGCCGC
ACGGTTGAGACGTGCGCGGGCGGCTCGAACACGTACCCGGCCGCGATCATCTCCGCCTCGATCTCTTCGG
TAATGAAAAACGGTTCGTCCTGGCCGTCCTGGTGCGGTTTCATGCTTGTTCCTCTTGGCGTTCATTCTCG
GCGGCCGCCAGGGCGTCGGCCTCGGTCAATGCGTCCTCACGGAAGGCACCGCGCCGCCTGGCCTCGGTGG
GCGTCACTTCCTCGCTGCGCTCAAGTGCGCGGTACAGGGTCGAGCGATGCACGCCAAGCAGTGCAGCCGC
CTCTTTCACGGTGCGGCCTTCCTGGTCGATCAGCTCGCGGGCGTGCGCGATCTGTGCCGGGGTGAGGGTA
GGGCGGGGGCCAAACTTCACGCCTCGGGCCTTGGCGGCCTCGCGCCCGCTCCGGGTGCGGTCGATGATTA
GGGAACGCTCGAACTCGGCAATGCCGGCGAACACGGTCAACACCATGCGGCCGGCCGGCGTGGTGGTGTC
GGCCCACGGCTCTGCCAGGCTACGCAGGCCCGCGCCGGCCTCCTGGATGCGCTCGGCAATGTCCAGTAGG
TCGCGGGTGCTGCGGGCCAGGCGGTCTAGCCTGGTCACTGTCACAACGTCGCCAGGGCGTAGGTGGTCAA
GCATCCTGGCCAGCTCCGGGCGGTCGCGCCTGGTGCCGGTGATCTTCTCGGAAAACAGCTTGGTGCAGCC
GGCCGCGTGCAGTTCGGCCCGTTGGTTGGTCAAGTCCTGGTCGTCGGTGCTGACGCGGGCATAGCCCAGC
AGGCCAGCGGCGGCGCTCTTGTTCATGGCGTAATGTCTCCGGTTCTAGTCGCAAGTATTCTACTTTATGC
GACTAAAACACGCGACAAGAAAACGCCAGGAAAAGGGCAGGGCGGCAGCCTGTCGCGTAACTTAGGACTT
GTGCGACATGTCGTTTTCAGAAGACGGCTGCACTGAACGTCAGAAGCCGACTGCACTATAGCAGCGGAGG
GGTTGGATCAAAGTACTTTGATCCCGAGGGGAACCCTGTGGTTGGCATGCACATACAAATGGACGAACGG
ATAAACCTTTTCACGCCCTTTTAAATATCCGATTATTCTAATAAACGCTCTTTTCTCTTAGGTTTACCCG
CCAATATATCCTGTCAAACACTGATAGTTTAAACTGAAGGCGGGAAACGACAATCTGATCCAAGCTCAAG
CTGCTCTAGCATTCGCCATTCAGGCTGCGCAACTGTTGGGAAGGGCGATCGGTGCGGGCCTCTTCGCTAT
TACGCCAGCTGGCGAAAGGGGGATGTGCTGCAAGGCGATTAAGTTGGGTAACGCCAGGGTTTTCCCAGTC
ACGACGT
