>Addgene plasmid #96991 | pMDC32-FIT2-FLL[157-159]AAA | depositor partial sequence | sequence record 178557 | Insert sequence
ATGGATCACCTGGAGCGCTGCGCGTGGTTTCTCCGCGGGACGCTGGTGAGGGCGACGGTGCGGCGCCACC
TGCCCTGGGCGCTGGTGGCCGCCATGCTGGCGGGCTCGGTCGTCAAGGAGCTGTCCCCGCTGCCCGAGAG
CTACCTCAGCAACAAGCGCAACGTCCTCAACGTGTATTTTGTTAAATTGGCCTGGGCCTGGACAGTCTGT
CTCCTCCTGCCTTTCATTGCCCTTACCAACTACCACCTGACGGGCAAGACCAGCCTGGTCCTGCGGCGGT
TGAGCACCCTCCTCGTGGGCACAGCCATCTGGTATATCTGCACAGCCCTCTTCTCCAACATTGAGCACTA
TACAGGCAGCTGCTACCAGTCCCCGGCCCTGGAGGGCGTCAGACAGGAGCATCGCAGCAAGCAGCAGTGC
CACCGGGAAGGGGGCTTCTGGCATGGCTTTGACATCTCGGGCCACTCCGCAGCAGCAACCTTCTGTGCGC
TCATGATTGTGGAAGAGATGGCCGTGCTGCATGAGGTGAAGACGGACCGCGGCCACCACCTCCATGCCGC
CATCACCACCCTGGTTGTCGCCCTGGGTTTCCTGACCTTCATCTGGGTGTGGATGTTTCTGTGCACAGCC
GTTTATTTCCACGACTTGACCCAGAAAGTGTTCGGCACCATGTTTGGTTTGTTGGGCTGGTACGGAACAT
ATGGGTATTGGTATCTGAAGTCTTTCTCTCCAGGACTTCCTCCCCAGAGTTGTAGTTTGACTTTGAAGCG
AGATACTTACAAGAAATGA
